>Addgene plasmid #21223 | pEGFP-C1-CAMKIIbeta(T287D) | addgene partial sequence | sequence record 27090 | rCAMK2b-R 5'-GGGTTATGGATAACGGTGGTT-3'
CGCGCAGAGGAGGACCTTTGGGGCTGGTGATGGCCGAGCTGTTTTTGGTGCTGTTTGTCTGGGGCTTGAC
TCCGTCTGCTTTCTTGTTGAGTAAACTCTTGGCTTGTTCCACCAGCCCCATGGTGGTGCCGGAGGCCGCG
GTGGACATTGTGGCCGGAGCGGTGGTCTGTCTGCCCACTGAGAAATTCCGTGTGGCCAGCATAGTGGTGA
GGATGGCTCCCTTGAGCTTCCTCCTTGCATTGAACTTCTTCAGACATTCCACATCCTCCTGTCTGTGCAT
CATGGAGGCCACCGTGGATCGTTGGCAGACCCATGGGTGCTTCAGGGCCTCGTGGGCCGTGATGCGCTTG
GCGGGGTTGATGGTCAACATCTGGTTGATGAGGTTTTTGGCTTCAGGGGTAACGGTGTCCCACTCGGGGG
ATGGGAAGTCATAGGCCCCAGCCTTGATCTGCTGGTACAGCTTGTGCTGGTCCTCATCCCAGAAAGGTGG
GTATCCCACCAGCAGGATATACAGGATCACCCCACATGCCCAGATATCCACTGGTTTGCCATAGGCCTCC
TTCCGAAGAACTTCGGGAGACAGGTAGCCTGGTGTTCCCGCAAATCCAAACCATGCCTGCTGGTCTCCCT
GAACCTCGATGGCCAGGCCGAAGTCTGCCAGTTTCACTGCGGCCCCTTTGCATTTGCTGGCCAGGAGCAG
GTTTTCAGGCTTGAGGTCTCTGTGGACGACCCCCATTTGGTGACATGGAGACAGCCTCCAGGATCTGCTG
GAACAGTGAGTGNTCACCTCANTGAAACTCNNCNCNAATGTCTCAANANTCCACATGACCTGTCAAAACA
GTATGAANCTCTCAAANCTGCNGAGCTAANGTGAA
