>Addgene plasmid #21223 | pEGFP-C1-CAMKIIbeta(T287D) | addgene partial sequence | sequence record 27091 | 21223 with SV40pA-R
GCTGCATAAACAAGTTAACAACAACAATTGCATTCATTTTATGTTTCAGGTTCAGGGGGAGGTGTGGGAG
GTTTTTTAAAGCAAGTAAAACCTCTACAAATGTGGTATGGCTGATTATGATCAGTTATCTAGATTACTGC
AGTGGGGCCACTGGAGCGCCCGAGCAGTGGAAATGGACATTCTGCCACTTGCCGTCGCGGCGGTGCCACA
CACGGGTCTCTTCGGACTGGCTGGTGCGGGGTCTGCCCTGGCCGTCGATGTACTGTGTGAGGCGGATGTA
AGCGATGCAGGCTGCATCCTCGCCGATGACGTGCACGTGCGGGTTCAGGATAGTGGTGTGGATCGGCTTG
CTGTTCTTGGCCAGCAGGTTCTCAAAGTAGAATCTGTGGAAATCCATCCCTTCGACCAGGTTGCCCAGAG
CTTCAGGCTCAAATGAGGTCAGGCCTGGGTCACAGATTTTCGCATAGGCCTCAAAGTCGCCGTTGTTGAC
GGCCTCGATGAGCTGCTCTGTGGTCTTGATGATTTCCTGCTTCCGGGCTTTGGCATCTTCGTCCTCTATG
GTTGTGTTGGTGCTGTCGGAAGATTCCTTAATGCCGTCCACTGGGTTATGGATAACGGTGGTTTGAGGCT
CCAGGGCGGCAGGAGGGAGGGATCCTTTGGGGCTGGTGATGGCCGAGCTGTTTTTGGTGCTGTTTGTCTG
GGGCTTGACTCCGTCTGCTTTCTTGTTGAGTAAACTCTTGGCTTGTTCCACCAG
