[The description below was written by a language model from this plasmid's Addgene catalogue record.]
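Description:
pEGFP-C1-CAMKIIbeta(T287D) is a mammalian expression plasmid built on the Clontech C1 backbone (the name indicates pEGFP-C1), carrying rat calcium/calmodulin-dependent protein kinase II beta (Camk2b) fused to GFP. It is propagated in E. coli under kanamycin selection, and the backbone provides a neomycin resistance marker so that transfected mammalian cells can be selected with G418. In vectors of this family a single resistance cassette typically serves both purposes. The record does not list the promoter, origins of replication or polyadenylation signals, and no feature table is provided. The C1 series conventionally places the fluorescent protein upstream of the cloning site, so the tag would be expected at the N-terminus of the kinase, but the record does not state the tag position. The copy number is listed as unknown, and the insert was introduced by restriction enzyme cloning.

The defining feature of the insert is the T287D substitution. Thr287 in the beta isoform is the regulatory autophosphorylation site, and replacing it with aspartate is a standard phosphomimetic change generally used to mimic the autophosphorylated, calcium/calmodulin-independent state of the kinase. The record itself gives only the mutation, not its functional rationale. The associated publication concerns the dynamic translocation and localization of CaMKII in hippocampal neurons in response to NMDA receptor stimulation. This suggests the construct is used for live fluorescence imaging of the subcellular distribution of the mutant kinase, probably in comparison with wild-type or other mutant GFP-CaMKII fusions.
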