Addgene plasmid #21223: pEGFP-C1-CAMKIIbeta(T287D)
Depositing lab: Tobias Meyer. Depositing organization: Stanford University. Publication: Dynamic control of CaMKII translocation and localization in hippocampal neurons by NMDA receptor stimulation. Shen K, Meyer T. Science. 1999 Apr 2. 284(5411):162-6. 10.1126/science.284.5411.162 PubMed 10102820.
Backbone
  Vector backbone: C1
  Backbone manufacturer: Clontech
  Vector type: Mammalian Expression
  Selectable markers: Neomycin (select with G418)
Growth in bacteria
  Bacterial resistance: Kanamycin, 50 μg/mL
  Growth temperature: 37°C
  Growth strain: DH5alpha
  Copy number: Unknown
Gene/Insert
  Gene/Insert name: CAMKIIbeta
  Species: R. norvegicus (rat)
  Mutation: CAMKIIbeta(T287D) Lab plasmid CF 0001.
  Entrez Gene: Camk2b (a.k.a. Ck2b)
  Tag / fusion protein: GFP
  Cloning method: Restriction Enzyme
  Sequencing primers: 5′ n/a
Terms and licenses: Academic/Nonprofit Terms; Industry Terms: Not Available to Industry
How to cite: pEGFP-C1-CAMKIIbeta(T287D) was a gift from Tobias Meyer (Addgene plasmid # 21223 ; http://n2t.net/addgene:21223 ; RRID:Addgene_21223)
